Addgene plasmid #89745: pLuc-OptoJNKi-dsm
Purpose: Expression of light-regulated JNK inhibitor, firefly luciferase-fused, dark-state mutant photosensor (AsLov2Ja.C450A), inhibitor JIP11
Depositing lab: Michael Courtney. Depositing organization: University of Eastern Finland. Publication: A simple optogenetic MAPK inhibitor design reveals resonance between transcription-regulating circuitry and temporally-encoded inputs. Melero-Fernandez de Mera RM, Li LL, Popinigis A, Cisek K, Tuittila M, Yadav L, Serva A, Courtney MJ. Nat Commun. 2017 May 12;8:15017. doi: 10.1038/ncomms15017. PubMed 28497795.
Backbone
  Vector backbone: pLuc-C1
  Backbone manufacturer: Derived by our lab using pExFP-C1 and pGL3
  Backbone size w/o insert (bp): 5673
  Total vector size (bp): 6119
  Vector type: Mammalian Expression, Luciferase
  Selectable markers: Neomycin (select with G418)
Growth in bacteria
  Bacterial resistance: Kanamycin, 50 μg/mL
  Growth temperature: 37°C
  Growth strain: DH5alpha
  Copy number: High Copy
Gene/Insert
  Gene/Insert name: OptoJNKi dark-state mutant (alt name: AsLov2Jalpha (404-546)-C450A-JIP11)
  Species: Synthetic; Avena Sativa and
  Insert size (bp): 478
  Mutation: C450A mutation of AsLov2Jalpha
  GenBank ID: KY595941
  Promoter: CMV
  Tag / fusion protein: Firefly luciferase (N terminal on backbone)
  Cloning method: Restriction Enzyme; 5′ cloning site EcoRI (not destroyed); 3′ cloning site BamHI (not destroyed)
  Sequencing primers: 5′ luc2131+; 3′ fastbac reverse
Resource information
  A portion of this plasmid was derived from a plasmid made by: We designed and assembled the insert from de novo synthesised sequences
Terms and licenses: Academic/Nonprofit Terms; Industry Terms: Not Available to Industry
Depositor comments: Please see Melero-Fernandez de Mera RM*, Li LL*, Popinigis A, Cisek K, Tuittila M, Yadav L, Serva A, Courtney MJ (2017) A simple optogenetic MAPK inhibitor design reveals resonance between transcription-regulating circuitry and temporally-encoded inputs. Nat. Commun. 8, 15017 doi: 10.1038/ncomms15017 in press.
How to cite: pLuc-OptoJNKi-dsm was a gift from Michael Courtney (Addgene plasmid # 89745 ; http://n2t.net/addgene:89745 ; RRID:Addgene_89745)
