[The description below was written by a language model from this plasmid's Addgene catalogue record and pLannotate feature annotations shown in this document.]
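Description:
pLuc-OptoJNKi-dsm is a 6.1 kb mammalian expression plasmid built on pLuc-C1, a backbone the depositing lab derived from a pExFP-C1-type vector and pGL3 so that firefly luciferase (the luc+ version) takes the place of the fluorescent protein upstream of the multiple cloning site. It is propagated at high copy in E. coli from a ColE1/pUC-type origin and also carries an f1 origin. A single Tn5 NeoR/KanR gene sits behind tandem bacterial (bla-type) and SV40 early promoters and ends in an HSV TK polyadenylation signal. This gene provides kanamycin selection in bacteria and G418 selection in mammalian cells.

The payload is driven by the CMV immediate-early enhancer and promoter and terminated by an SV40 poly(A) signal. It encodes luciferase fused at its C-terminus to a synthetic insert of about 480 bp cloned between EcoRI and BamHI. The insert comprises the Avena sativa LOV2-Jα photosensor domain (residues 404–546) followed by the JIP11 JNK-inhibitory peptide. In the parental OptoJNKi design, light acting on the LOV2-Jα domain regulates the activity of the attached inhibitor. This version carries the C450A substitution, which the record describes as a dark-state mutant of the photosensor, so it should not respond to illumination. The automated annotation labels the LOV2 region as a flavin-binding fluorescent protein "SH3"; this most likely reflects sequence similarity among LOV domains rather than a separate element. Several small fragment hits (RSF ori, ble, bGH poly(A), large T antigen) also appear to be backbone remnants or incidental matches.

The construct is suited as a light-insensitive control for optogenetic JNK inhibition experiments. The luciferase fusion could offer a luminescent readout of the expressed protein, although the record does not state its purpose.
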