Features (pLannotate 1.2.2; 16 found; start..end, strand, type, name):
     24..83      +  rep_origin     RSF ori (fragment): Plasmids containing the RSF 1030 origin of replication can be propagated in E. coli cells that contain additional plasmids with compatible origins.
    151..454     +  enhancer       CMV enhancer: human cytomegalovirus immediate early enhancer
    455..658     +  promoter       CMV promoter: human cytomegalovirus (CMV) immediate early promoter
    703..2352    +  CDS            luciferase: firefly luciferase; luc+; enhanced luc+ version of the luciferase gene
   2362..2396    +  misc_feature   MCS (fragment): multiple cloning site
   2419..2748    +  CDS            SH3: SH3 is a basic (constitutively fluorescent) cyan fluorescent protein published in 2019, derived from Arabidopsis thaliana. It requires the cofactor flavin for fluorescence.
   2890..2974    +  CDS            large T antigen (fragment): large T antigen from SV40 (simian virus 40)
   2997..3118    +  polyA_signal   SV40 poly(A) signal: SV40 polyadenylation signal
   3152..3580    -  rep_origin     f1 ori (sequence partly withheld): f1 bacteriophage origin of replication; arrow indicates direction of (+) strand synthesis
   3607..3711    +  promoter       AmpR promoter: bla
   3713..4070    +  promoter       SV40 promoter: SV40 enhancer and early promoter
   4105..4899    +  CDS            NeoR/KanR: aminoglycoside phosphotransferase from Tn5; aph(3')-II (or nptII); confers resistance to neomycin, kanamycin, and G418 (Geneticin®)
   4920..5072    +  CDS            ble (fragment): BLE_KLEPN - Experimental evidence at protein level: Swiss-Prot protein existence level 1. Binding protein with a strong affinity to the bleomycin family of antibiotics. Binds to CL990; an antimitotic-antibiotic compound. From Klebsiella pneumoniae.
   5131..5178    +  polyA_signal   HSV TK poly(A) signal: herpes simplex virus thymidine kinase polyadenylation signal (Cole and Stacy, 1985)
   5269..5285    -  polyA_signal   bGH poly(A) signal (fragment): bovine growth hormone polyadenylation signal
   5507..6095    +  rep_origin     ori: high-copy-number ColE1/pMB1/pBR322/pUC origin of replication
>Addgene plasmid #89745 | pLuc-OptoJNKi-dsm | addgene full sequence | sequence record 192487 | Addgene NGS Result
CGGTTCCTGGCCTTTTGCTGGCCTTTTGCTCACATGTTCTTTCCTGCGTTATCCCCTGATTCTGTGGATA
ACCGTATTACCGCCATGCATTAGTTATTAATAGTAATCAATTACGGGGTCATTAGTTCATAGCCCATATA
TGGAGTTCCGCGTTACATAACTTACGGTAAATGGCCCGCCTGGCTGACCGCCCAACGACCCCCGCCCATT
GACGTCAATAATGACGTATGTTCCCATAGTAACGCCAATAGGGACTTTCCATTGACGTCAATGGGTGGAG
TATTTACGGTAAACTGCCCACTTGGCAGTACATCAAGTGTATCATATGCCAAGTACGCCCCCTATTGACG
TCAATGACGGTAAATGGCCCGCCTGGCATTATGCCCAGTACATGACCTTATGGGACTTTCCTACTTGGCA
GTACATCTACGTATTAGTCATCGCTATTACCATGGTGATGCGGTTTTGGCAGTACATCAATGGGCGTGGA
TAGCGGTTTGACTCACGGGGATTTCCAAGTCTCCACCCCATTGACGTCAATGGGAGTTTGTTTTGGCACC
AAAATCAACGGGACTTTCCAAAATGTCGTAACAACTCCGCCCCATTGACGCAAATGGGCGGTAGGCGTGT
ACGGTGGGAGGTCTATATAAGCAGAGCTGGTTTAGTGAACCGTCAGATCCGCTAGCGCTACCGGTCGCCA
CCATGGAAGACGCCAAAAACATAAAGAAAGGCCCGGCGCCATTCTATCCGCTGGAAGATGGAACCGCTGG
AGAGCAACTGCATAAGGCTATGAAGAGATACGCCCTGGTTCCTGGAACAATTGCTTTTACAGATGCACAT
ATCGAGGTGGACATCACTTACGCTGAGTACTTCGAAATGTCCGTTCGGTTGGCAGAAGCTATGAAACGAT
ATGGGCTGAATACAAATCACAGAATCGTCGTATGCAGTGAAAACTCTCTTCAATTCTTTATGCCGGTGTT
GGGCGCGTTATTTATCGGAGTTGCAGTTGCGCCCGCGAACGACATTTATAATGAACGTGAATTGCTCAAC
AGTATGGGCATTTCGCAGCCTACCGTGGTGTTCGTTTCCAAAAAGGGGTTGCAAAAAATTTTGAACGTGC
AAAAAAAGCTCCCAATCATCCAAAAAATTATTATCATGGATTCTAAAACGGATTACCAGGGATTTCAGTC
GATGTACACGTTCGTCACATCTCATCTACCTCCCGGTTTTAATGAATACGATTTTGTGCCAGAGTCCTTC
GATAGGGACAAGACAATTGCACTGATCATGAACTCCTCTGGATCTACTGGTCTGCCTAAAGGTGTCGCTC
TGCCTCATAGAACTGCCTGCGTGAGATTCTCGCATGCCAGAGATCCTATTTTTGGCAATCAAATCATTCC
GGATACTGCGATTTTAAGTGTTGTTCCATTCCATCACGGTTTTGGAATGTTTACTACACTCGGATATTTG
ATATGTGGATTTCGAGTCGTCTTAATGTATAGATTTGAAGAAGAGCTGTTTCTGAGGAGCCTTCAGGATT
ACAAGATTCAAAGTGCGCTGCTGGTGCCAACCCTATTCTCCTTCTTCGCCAAAAGCACTCTGATTGACAA
ATACGATTTATCTAATTTACACGAAATTGCTTCTGGTGGCGCTCCCCTCTCTAAGGAAGTCGGGGAAGCG
GTTGCCAAGAGGTTCCATCTGCCAGGTATCAGGCAAGGATATGGGCTCACTGAGACTACATCAGCTATTC
TGATTACACCCGAGGGGGATGATAAACCGGGCGCGGTCGGTAAAGTTGTTCCATTTTTTGAAGCGAAGGT
TGTGGATCTGGATACCGGGAAAACGCTGGGCGTTAATCAAAGAGGCGAACTGTGTGTGAGAGGTCCTATG
ATTATGTCCGGTTATGTAAACAATCCGGAAGCGACCAACGCCTTGATTGACAAGGATGGATGGCTACATT
CTGGAGACATAGCTTACTGGGACGAAGACGAACACTTCTTCATCGTTGACCGCCTGAAGTCTCTGATTAA
GTACAAAGGCTATCAGGTGGCTCCCGCTGAATTGGAATCCATCTTGCTCCAACACCCCAACATCTTCGAC
GCAGGTGTCGCAGGTCTTCCCGACGATGACGCCGGTGAACTTCCCGCCGCCGTTGTTGTTTTGGAGCACG
GAAAGACGATGACGGAAAAAGAGATCGTGGATTACGTCGCCAGTCAAGTAACAACCGCGAAAAAGTTGCG
CGGAGGAGTTGTGTTTGTGGACGAAGTACCGAAAGGTCTTACCGGAAAACTCGACGCAAGAAAAATCAGA
GAGATCCTCATAAAGGCCAAGAAGGGCGGAAAGATCGCCGTGCGGTACAAGTCCGGACTCAGATCTCGAG
CTCAAGCTTCGAATTCACTGGCAACAACACTGGAGAGAATCGAGAAAAACTTCGTCATCACCGACCCTAG
ACTGCCCGATAATCCTATCATCTTCGCCTCCGACTCATTTCTCCAGCTCACTGAGTACTCTCGGGAGGAA
ATTCTGGGCCGGAATGCCCGGTTCCTCCAGGGACCTGAAACCGATAGAGCCACTGTCCGAAAAATCCGGG
ATGCCATCGACAATCAGACTGAGGTGACCGTCCAGCTCATCAATTACACCAAATCTGGCAAAAAATTCTG
GAACCTGTTCCACCTCCAGCCTATGAGAGATCAGAAGGGCGACGTCCAGTACTTTATTGGCGTCCAGCTC
GATGGAACTGAACATGTGAGGGACGCTGCAGAACGAGAGGGCGTGATGCTCATCAAAAAAACCGCCGAAA
ACATCGATGAGGCCGCTAAAGAGCTGTCTAGAAGACCCAAACGACCAACCACACTGAACCTCTTCTAGGA
TCCACCGGATCTAGATAACTGATCATAATCAGCCATACCACATTTGTAGAGGTTTTACTTGCTTTAAAAA
ACCTCCCACACCTCCCCCTGAACCTGAAACATAAAATGAATGCAATTGTTGTTGTTAACTTGTTTATTGC
AGCTTATAATGGTTACAAATAAAGCAATAGCATCACAAATTTCACAAATAAAGCATTTTTTTCACTGCAT
TCTAGTTGTGGTTTGTCCAAACTCATCAATGTATCTTAACGCGTAAATTGTAAGCGTTAATATTTTGTTA
AAATTCGCGTTAAATTTTTGTTAAATCAGCTCATTTTTTAACCAATAGGCCGAAATCGGCAAAATCCCTT
ATAAATCAAAAGAATAGACCGAGATAGGGT
[37 nt withheld, positions 3251-3287]
AAAGAACGTGGACTCCAACGTCAAAGG
[49 nt withheld, positions 3315-3363]
T
[91 nt withheld, positions 3365-3455]
G
[124 nt withheld, positions 3457-3580]
CAGGTGGCACTTTTCGGGGAAATGTGCGCGGAACCCCTATTTGTTTATTTTTCTAAATACATTCAAATAT
GTATCCGCTCATGAGACAATAACCCTGATAAATGCTTCAATAATATTGAAAAAGGAAGAGTCCTGAGGCG
GAAAGAACCAGCTGTGGAATGTGTGTCAGTTAGGGTGTGGAAAGTCCCCAGGCTCCCCAGCAGGCAGAAG
TATGCAAAGCATGCATCTCAATTAGTCAGCAACCAGGTGTGGAAAGTCCCCAGGCTCCCCAGCAGGCAGA
AGTATGCAAAGCATGCATCTCAATTAGTCAGCAACCATAGTCCCGCCCCTAACTCCGCCCATCCCGCCCC
TAACTCCGCCCAGTTCCGCCCATTCTCCGCCCCATGGCTGACTAATTTTTTTTATTTATGCAGAGGCCGA
GGCCGCCTCGGCCTCTGAGCTATTCCAGAAGTAGTGAGGAGGCTTTTTTGGAGGCCTAGGCTTTTGCAAA
GATCGATCAAGAGACAGGATGAGGATCGTTTCGCATGATTGAACAAGATGGATTGCACGCAGGTTCTCCG
GCCGCTTGGGTGGAGAGGCTATTCGGCTATGACTGGGCACAACAGACAATCGGCTGCTCTGATGCCGCCG
TGTTCCGGCTGTCAGCGCAGGGGCGCCCGGTTCTTTTTGTCAAGACCGACCTGTCCGGTGCCCTGAATGA
ACTGCAAGACGAGGCAGCGCGGCTATCGTGGCTGGCCACGACGGGCGTTCCTTGCGCAGCTGTGCTCGAC
GTTGTCACTGAAGCGGGAAGGGACTGGCTGCTATTGGGCGAAGTGCCGGGGCAGGATCTCCTGTCATCTC
ACCTTGCTCCTGCCGAGAAAGTATCCATCATGGCTGATGCAATGCGGCGGCTGCATACGCTTGATCCGGC
TACCTGCCCATTCGACCACCAAGCGAAACATCGCATCGAGCGAGCACGTACTCGGATGGAAGCCGGTCTT
GTCGATCAGGATGATCTGGACGAAGAGCATCAGGGGCTCGCGCCAGCCGAACTGTTCGCCAGGCTCAAGG
CGAGCATGCCCGACGGCGAGGATCTCGTCGTGACCCATGGCGATGCCTGCTTGCCGAATATCATGGTGGA
AAATGGCCGCTTTTCTGGATTCATCGACTGTGGCCGGCTGGGTGTGGCGGACCGCTATCAGGACATAGCG
TTGGCTACCCGTGATATTGCTGAAGAGCTTGGCGGCGAATGGGCTGACCGCTTCCTCGTGCTTTACGGTA
TCGCCGCTCCCGATTCGCAGCGCATCGCCTTCTATCGCCTTCTTGACGAGTTCTTCTGAGCGGGACTCTG
GGGTTCGAAATGACCGACCAAGCGACGCCCAACCTGCCATCACGAGATTTCGATTCCACCGCCGCCTTCT
ATGAAAGGTTGGGCTTCGGAATCGTTTTCCGGGACGCCGGCTGGATGATCCTCCAGCGCGGGGATCTCAT
GCTGGAGTTCTTCGCCCACCCTAGGGGGAGGCTAACTGAAACACGGAAGGAGACAATACCGGAAGGAACC
CGCGCTATGACGGCAATAAAAAGACAGAATAAAACGCACGGTGTTGGGTCGTTTGTTCATAAACGCGGGG
TTCGGTCCCAGGGCTGGCACTCTGTCGATACCCCACCGAGACCCCATTGGGGCCAATACGCCCGCGTTTC
TTCCTTTTCCCCACCCCACCCCCCAAGTTCGGGTGAAGGCCCAGGGCTCGCAGCCAACGTCGGGGCGGCA
GGCCCTGCCATAGCCTCAGGTTACTCATATATACTTTAGATTGATTTAAAACTTCATTTTTAATTTAAAA
GGATCTAGGTGAAGATCCTTTTTGATAATCTCATGACCAAAATCCCTTAACGTGAGTTTTCGTTCCACTG
AGCGTCAGACCCCGTAGAAAAGATCAAAGGATCTTCTTGAGATCCTTTTTTTCTGCGCGTAATCTGCTGC
TTGCAAACAAAAAAACCACCGCTACCAGCGGTGGTTTGTTTGCCGGATCAAGAGCTACCAACTCTTTTTC
CGAAGGTAACTGGCTTCAGCAGAGCGCAGATACCAAATACTGTTCTTCTAGTGTAGCCGTAGTTAGGCCA
CCACTTCAAGAACTCTGTAGCACCGCCTACATACCTCGCTCTGCTAATCCTGTTACCAGTGGCTGCTGCC
AGTGGCGATAAGTCGTGTCTTACCGGGTTGGACTCAAGACGATAGTTACCGGATAAGGCGCAGCGGTCGG
GCTGAACGGGGGGTTCGTGCACACAGCCCAGCTTGGAGCGAACGACCTACACCGAACTGAGATACCTACA
GCGTGAGCTATGAGAAAGCGCCACGCTTCCCGAAGGGAGAAAGGCGGACAGGTATCCGGTAAGCGGCAGG
GTCGGAACAGGAGAGCGCACGAGGGAGCTTCCAGGGGGAAACGCCTGGTATCTTTATAGTCCTGTCGGGT
TTCGCCACCTCTGACTTGAGCGTCGATTTTTGTGATGCTCGTCAGGGGGGCGGAGCCTATGGAAAAACGC
CAGCAACGCGGCCTTTTTA
